Addgene plasmid #138891: pPD145 ZF43x4-Spaced-Far_EYFP
Purpose: EYFP reporter vector for the ZF43x4-Spaced-Far promoter
Depositing lab: Joshua Leonard. Depositing organization: Northwestern University. Publication: The COMET toolkit for composing customizable genetic programs in mammalian cells. Donahue PS, Draut JW, Muldoon JJ, Edelstein HI, Bagheri N, Leonard JN. Nat Commun. 2020 Feb 7;11(1):779. doi: 10.1038/s41467-019-14147-5. PubMed 32034124.
Backbone
  Vector backbone: pPD033 Reporter Template v1 (Far Spaced)
  Vector type: Mammalian Expression, Synthetic Biology
Growth in bacteria
  Bacterial resistance: Ampicillin, 100 μg/mL
  Growth temperature: 37°C
  Growth strain: DH5alpha
  Copy number: High Copy
Gene/Insert
  Gene/Insert name: ZF43x4-Spaced-Far
  Species: Synthetic
  Promoter: ZF43x4-Spaced-Far
  Cloning method: Restriction Enzyme; 5′ cloning site BglII (not destroyed); 3′ cloning site NheI (not destroyed)
  Sequencing primers: 5′ CGACACGGAAATGTTGAATAC; 3′ TAGAAGGCACAGTCGAGG
Terms and licenses: Academic/Nonprofit Terms; Industry Terms: Not Available to Industry
Depositor comments: Leonard Lab plasmid reference number: L1419
How to cite: pPD145 ZF43x4-Spaced-Far_EYFP was a gift from Joshua Leonard (Addgene plasmid # 138891 ; http://n2t.net/addgene:138891 ; RRID:Addgene_138891)
