[The description below was written by a language model from this plasmid's Addgene catalogue record and pLannotate feature annotations shown in this document.]
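Description:
pPD145 ZF43x4-Spaced-Far_EYFP is a 4.5 kb mammalian expression reporter plasmid from the COMET toolkit, a collection of parts for composing customizable genetic programs in mammalian cells. It is built on the pPD033 Reporter Template v1 (Far Spaced) backbone and is propagated in E. coli at high copy through a ColE1/pUC-type origin, with selection by ampicillin via the β-lactamase gene and its native promoter. An f1 phage origin is also present.

The payload is a synthetic, inducible reporter cassette. The ZF43x4-Spaced-Far promoter, cloned between retained BglII and NheI sites, sits upstream of a fragment of a minimal TATA-box promoter with low basal activity, followed by the EYFP coding sequence and a bovine growth hormone polyadenylation signal. The name implies four binding sites for the zinc finger designated ZF43, in a spaced arrangement placed relatively far from the minimal promoter, although the binding sites themselves are not annotated in the feature table and the record does not spell out their exact geometry. In such a design, yellow fluorescence should remain low until a cognate zinc-finger transcription factor is supplied and recruits transcriptional machinery to the minimal promoter, so EYFP output reports the activity of that factor.

Downstream lie an SV40 early promoter, only a short fragment of the ble bleomycin-family resistance gene, and an SV40 poly(A) signal, so a functional mammalian selection marker does not appear to be retained. Residual lac promoter, operator, CAP site and lacI fragments are backbone remnants. The construct is suited to characterizing ZF43-based activators or inhibitors and to comparing promoter architectures.
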