Features (pLannotate 1.2.2; 16 found; start..end, strand, type, name):
    286..302     +  promoter       minP (fragment): minimal TATA-box promoter with low basal activity
    344..1060    +  CDS            EYFP: EYFP is a basic (constitutively fluorescent) green/yellow fluorescent protein published in 1996, derived from Aequorea victoria. It is reported to be a very rapidly-maturing weak dimer with high acid sensitivity.
   1114..1338    +  polyA_signal   bGH poly(A) signal: bovine growth hormone polyadenylation signal
   1342..1363    +  promoter       SV40 promoter (fragment): SV40 enhancer and early promoter
   1384..1812    +  rep_origin     f1 ori (sequence partly withheld): f1 bacteriophage origin of replication; arrow indicates direction of (+) strand synthesis
   1817..1839    +  promoter       SV40 promoter (fragment): SV40 enhancer and early promoter
   1840..2031    +  promoter       SV40 promoter: SV40 early promoter
   2058..2156    +  CDS            ble (fragment): BLE_KLEPN - Experimental evidence at protein level: Swiss-Prot protein existence level 1. Binding protein with a strong affinity to the bleomycin family of antibiotics. Binds to CL990; an antimitotic-antibiotic compound. From Klebsiella pneumoniae.
   2151..2272    +  polyA_signal   SV40 poly(A) signal: SV40 polyadenylation signal
   2345..2361    -  protein_bind   lac operator: The lac repressor binds to the lac operator to inhibit transcription in E. coli. This inhibition can be relieved by adding lactose or isopropyl-β-D-thiogalactopyranoside (IPTG). lac repressor encoded by lacI
   2369..2399    -  promoter       lac promoter: promoter for the E. coli lac operon
   2414..2435    -  protein_bind   CAP binding site: CAP binding activates transcription in the presence of cAMP. E. coli catabolite activator protein
   2448..2540    -  CDS            lacI (fragment): lac repressor; lacI; The lac repressor binds to the lac operator to inhibit transcription in E. coli. This inhibition can be relieved by adding lactose or isopropyl-β-D-thiogalactopyranoside (IPTG).
   2723..3311    -  rep_origin     ori: high-copy-number ColE1/pMB1/pBR322/pUC origin of replication
   3482..4342    -  CDS            AmpR: β-lactamase; bla; confers resistance to ampicillin, carbenicillin, and related antibiotics
   4343..4447    -  promoter       AmpR promoter: bla
>Addgene plasmid #138891 | pPD145 ZF43x4-Spaced-Far_EYFP | addgene full sequence | sequence record 323878 | Addgene NGS Result
GACGGATCGGGAGATCTGAATTCGGATCCAGAGTGAGGACTACCTATAGAAGTAAGAGTGAGGACAATCG
TATACGAGTAGATCCAGAGTGAGGACTACCTATAGAAGTAAGAGTGAGGACAATCGTATACAAGTAGATC
CCTCTAGAGGGAGATCCTGAGTAGTGCGCGAGCAAAATTTAAGCTACAACAAGGCAAGGCTTGACCGACA
ATTGCATGAAGAATCTGCTTAGGGTTAGGCGTTTTGCGCTGCTTCGCGATGTACGGGCCAGATATACGAT
CCCTCTAGAGGGTATATAATGGGGGCCACTAGTCTACTACCAGAGCTCATCGCTAGCGCCACCATGGTGA
GCAAGGGCGAGGAGCTGTTCACCGGGGTGGTGCCCATCCTGGTCGAGCTGGACGGCGACGTAAACGGCCA
CAAGTTCAGCGTGTCCGGCGAGGGCGAGGGCGATGCCACCTACGGCAAGCTGACCCTGAAGTTCATCTGC
ACCACCGGCAAGCTGCCCGTGCCCTGGCCCACCCTCGTGACCACCTTCGGCTACGGCCTGCAGTGCTTCG
CCCGCTACCCCGACCACATGAAGCAGCACGACTTCTTCAAGTCCGCCATGCCCGAAGGCTACGTCCAGGA
GCGCACCATCTTCTTCAAGGACGACGGCAACTACAAGACCCGCGCCGAGGTGAAGTTCGAGGGCGACACC
CTGGTGAACCGCATCGAGCTGAAGGGCATCGACTTCAAGGAGGACGGCAACATCCTGGGGCACAAGCTGG
AGTACAACTACAACAGCCACAACGTCTATATCATGGCCGACAAGCAGAAGAACGGCATCAAGGTGAACTT
CAAGATCCGCCACAACATCGAGGACGGCAGCGTGCAGCTCGCCGACCACTACCAGCAGAACACCCCCATC
GGCGACGGCCCCGTGCTGCTGCCCGACAACCACTACCTGAGCTACCAGTCCGCCCTGAGCAAAGACCCCA
ACGAGAAGCGCGATCACATGGTCCTGCTGGAGTTCGTGACCGCCGCCGGGATCACTCTCGGCATGGACGA
GCTGTACAAGTAGGCGGCCGCTCGAGTCTAGAGGGCCCGTTTAAACCCGCTGATCAGCCTCGACTGTGCC
TTCTAGTTGCCAGCCATCTGTTGTTTGCCCCTCCCCCGTGCCTTCCTTGACCCTGGAAGGTGCCACTCCC
ACTGTCCTTTCCTAATAAAATGAGGAAATTGCATCGCATTGTCTGAGTAGGTGTCATTCTATTCTGGGGG
GTGGGGTGGGGCAGGACAGCAAGGGGGAGGATTGGGAAGACAATAGCAGGCATGCTGGGGATGCGGTGGG
CTCTATGGCTTCTGAGGCGGAAAGAACCAGCTGGGGCTCTAGGGGGTATCCCC
[124 nt withheld, positions 1384-1507]
C
[91 nt withheld, positions 1509-1599]
A
[49 nt withheld, positions 1601-1649]
CCTTTGACGTTGGAGTCCACGTTCTTT
[37 nt withheld, positions 1677-1713]
ACCCTATCTCGGTCTATTCTTTTGATTTATAAGGGATTTTGCCGATTTCGGCCTATTGGTTAAAAAATGA
GCTGATTTAACAAAAATTTAACGCGAATTAATTCTGTGGAATGTGTGTCAGTTAGGCTCAATTAGTCAGC
AACCATAGTCCCGCCCCTAACTCCGCCCATCCCGCCCCTAACTCCGCCCAGTTCCGCCCATTCTCCGCCC
CATGGCTGACTAATTTTTTTTATTTATGCAGAGGCCGAGGCCGCCTCTGCCTCTGAGCTATTCCAGAAGT
AGTGAGGAGGCTTTTTTGGAGGCCTAGGCTTTTGCAAAAAGCTCCCGGGAGCTTGTATATCCATTTTCGG
AGGTTGGGCTTCGGAATCGTTTTCCGGGACGCCGGCTGGATGATCCTCCAGCGCGGGGATCTCATGCTGG
AGTTCTTCGCCCACCCCAACTTGTTTATTGCAGCTTATAATGGTTACAAATAAAGCAATAGCATCACAAA
TTTCACAAATAAAGCATTTTTTTCACTGCATTCTAGTTGTGGTTTGTCCAAACTCATCAATGTATCTTAT
CATGTCTGTATACCGTCGACCTCTAGCTAGAGCTTGGCGTAATCATGGTCATAGCTGTTTCCTGTGTGAA
ATTGTTATCCGCTCACAATTCCACACAACATACGAGCCGGAAGCATAAAGTGTAAAGCCTGGGGTGCCTA
ATGAGTGAGCTAACTCACATTAATTGCGTTGCGCTCACTGCCCGCTTTCCAGTCGGGAAACCTGTCGTGC
CAGCTGCATTAATGAATCGGCCAACGCGCGGGGAGAGGCGGTTTGCGTATTGGGCGCTCTTCCGCTTCCT
CGCTCACTGACTCGCTGCGCTCGGTCGTTCGGCTGCGGCGAGCGGTATCAGCTCACTCAAAGGCGGTAAT
ACGGTTATCCACAGAATCAGGGGATAACGCAGGAAAGAACATGTGAGCAAAAGGCCAGCAAAAGGCCAGG
AACCGTAAAAAGGCCGCGTTGCTGGCGTTTTTCCATAGGCTCCGCCCCCCTGACGAGCATCACAAAAATC
GACGCTCAAGTCAGAGGTGGCGAAACCCGACAGGACTATAAAGATACCAGGCGTTTCCCCCTGGAAGCTC
CCTCGTGCGCTCTCCTGTTCCGACCCTGCCGCTTACCGGATACCTGTCCGCCTTTCTCCCTTCGGGAAGC
GTGGCGCTTTCTCATAGCTCACGCTGTAGGTATCTCAGTTCGGTGTAGGTCGTTCGCTCCAAGCTGGGCT
GTGTGCACGAACCCCCCGTTCAGCCCGACCGCTGCGCCTTATCCGGTAACTATCGTCTTGAGTCCAACCC
GGTAAGACACGACTTATCGCCACTGGCAGCAGCCACTGGTAACAGGATTAGCAGAGCGAGGTATGTAGGC
GGTGCTACAGAGTTCTTGAAGTGGTGGCCTAACTACGGCTACACTAGAAGAACAGTATTTGGTATCTGCG
CTCTGCTGAAGCCAGTTACCTTCGGAAAAAGAGTTGGTAGCTCTTGATCCGGCAAACAAACCACCGCTGG
TAGCGGTGGTTTTTTTGTTTGCAAGCAGCAGATTACGCGCAGAAAAAAAGGATCTCAAGAAGATCCTTTG
ATCTTTTCTACGGGGTCTGACGCTCAGTGGAACGAAAACTCACGTTAAGGGATTTTGGTCATGAGATTAT
CAAAAAGGATCTTCACCTAGATCCTTTTAAATTAAAAATGAAGTTTTAAATCAATCTAAAGTATATATGA
GTAAACTTGGTCTGACAGTTACCAATGCTTAATCAGTGAGGCACCTATCTCAGCGATCTGTCTATTTCGT
TCATCCATAGTTGCCTGACTCCCCGTCGTGTAGATAACTACGATACGGGAGGGCTTACCATCTGGCCCCA
GTGCTGCAATGATACCGCGAGATCCACGCTCACCGGCTCCAGATTTATCAGCAATAAACCAGCCAGCCGG
AAGGGCCGAGCGCAGAAGTGGTCCTGCAACTTTATCCGCCTCCATCCAGTCTATTAATTGTTGCCGGGAA
GCTAGAGTAAGTAGTTCGCCAGTTAATAGTTTGCGCAACGTTGTTGCCATTGCTACAGGCATCGTGGTGT
CACGCTCGTCGTTTGGTATGGCTTCATTCAGCTCCGGTTCCCAACGATCAAGGCGAGTTACATGATCCCC
CATGTTGTGCAAAAAAGCGGTTAGCTCCTTCGGTCCTCCGATCGTTGTCAGAAGTAAGTTGGCCGCAGTG
TTATCACTCATGGTTATGGCAGCACTGCATAATTCTCTTACTGTCATGCCATCCGTAAGATGCTTTTCTG
TGACTGGTGAGTACTCAACCAAGTCATTCTGAGAATAGTGTATGCGGCGACCGAGTTGCTCTTGCCCGGC
GTCAATACGGGATAATACCGCGCCACATAGCAGAACTTTAAAAGTGCTCATCATTGGAAAACGTTCTTCG
GGGCGAAAACTCTCAAGGATCTTACCGCTGTTGAGATCCAGTTCGATGTAACCCACTCGTGCACCCAACT
GATCTTCAGCATCTTTTACTTTCACCAGCGTTTCTGGGTGAGCAAAAACAGGAAGGCAAAATGCCGCAAA
AAAGGGAATAAGGGCGACACGGAAATGTTGAATACTCATACTCTTCCTTTTTCAATATTATTGAAGCATT
TATCAGGGTTATTGTCTCATGAGCGGATACATATTTGAATGTATTTAGAAAAATAAACAAATAGGGGTTC
CGCGCACATTTCCCCGAAAAGTGCCACCTGACGTC
