>Addgene plasmid #138891 | pPD145 ZF43x4-Spaced-Far_EYFP | depositor partial sequence | sequence record 268449 | ZF43x4-Spaced-Far promoter
AGATCTGAATTCGGATCCAGAGTGAGGACTACCTATAGAAGTAAGAGTGAGGACAATCGTATACGAGTAG
ATCCAGAGTGAGGACTACCTATAGAAGTAAGAGTGAGGACAATCGTATACAAGTAGATCCCTCTAGAGGG
AGATCCTGAGTAGTGCGCGAGCAAAATTTAAGCTACAACAAGGCAAGGCTTGACCGACAATTGCATGAAG
AATCTGCTTAGGGTTAGGCGTTTTGCGCTGCTTCGCGATGTACGGGCCAGATATACGATCCCTCTAGAGG
GTATATAATGGGGGCCACTAGTCTACTACCAGAGCTCATCGCTAGC
